>Addgene plasmid #217370 | pJBL7346 | addgene full sequence | sequence record 431670 | Addgene NGS Result
GAATTCTAAAGATCTTTGACAGCTAGCTCAGTCCTAGGTATAATACTAGTAATGCGCTCATGTTACTGAC
GCTTAAAGATAGATCACTATCGTGAAGCATGGGTCATTACGAGCCGCGCGTCTGGGCATAACTTAGAGTT
GTTCATAAGTCATGCCCAGACGCGCGGCTTTTTTATATGGAAAAGGAGGAAGGATCTATGAGCAAAGGAG
AAGAACTTTTCACTGGAGTTGTCCCAATTCTTGTTGAATTAGATGGTGATGTTAATGGGCACAAATTTTC
TGTCCGTGGAGAGGGTGAAGGTGATGCTACAAACGGAAAACTCACCCTTAAATTTATTTGCACTACTGGA
AAACTACCTGTTCCGTGGCCAACACTTGTCACTACTCTGACCTATGGTGTTCAATGCTTTTCCCGTTATC
CGGATCACATGAAACGGCATGACTTTTTCAAGAGTGCCATGCCCGAAGGTTATGTACAGGAACGCACTAT
ATCTTTCAAAGATGACGGGACCTACAAGACGCGTGCTGAAGTCAAGTTTGAAGGTGATACCCTTGTTAAT
CGTATCGAGTTAAAGGGTATTGATTTTAAAGAAGATGGAAACATTCTTGGACACAAACTCGAGTACAACT
TTAACTCACACAATGTATACATCACGGCAGACAAACAAAAGAATGGAATCAAAGCTAACTTCAAAATTCG
CCACAACGTTGAAGATGGTTCCGTTCAACTAGCAGACCATTATCAACAAAATACTCCAATTGGCGATGGC
CCTGTCCTTTTACCAGACAACCATTACCTGTCGACACAATCTGTCCTTTCGAAAGATCCCAACGAAAAGC
GTGACCACATGGTCCTTCTTGAGTTTGTAACTGCTGCTGGGATTACACATGGCATGGATGAGCTCTACAA
ATAAGGATCCAAACTCGAGTAAGGATCTCCAGGCATCAAATAAAACGAAAGGCTCAGTCGAAAGACTGGG
CCTTTCGTTTTATCTGTTGTTTGTCGGTGAACGCTCTCTACTAGAGTCACACTGGCTCACCTTCGGGTGG
GCCTTTCTGCGTTTATACCTAGGGTACGGTTTTGGGATCCTTACTCGAGTCTAGACTGCAGTTGATCGGG
CACGTAAGAGGTTCCAACTTTCACCATAATGAAATAAGATCACTACCGGGCGTATTTTTTGAGTTATCGA
GATTTTCAGGAGCTAAGGAAGCTAAAATGGAGAAAAAAATCACTGGATATACCACCGTTGATATATCCCA
ATGGCATCGTAAAGAACATTTTGAGGCATTTAAGTCAGTTGCTAAATGTACCTATAACCAGACCGTTCAG
CTGGATATTACGGCCTTTTTAAAGACCGTAAAGAAAAATAAGCACAAGTTTTATCCGGCCTTTATTCACA
TTCTTGCCCGCCTGATGAATGCTCATCCGGAATTTCGTATGGCAATGAAAGACGGTGAGCTGGTGATATG
GGATAGTGTTCACCCTTGTTACACCGTTTTCCATGAGCAAACTGAAACGTTTTCATCGCTCTGGAGTGAA
TACCACGACGATTTCCGGCAGTTTCTACACATATATTCGCAAGATGTGGCGTGTTACGGTGAAAACCTGG
CCTATTTCCCTAAAGGGTTTATTGAGAATATGTTTTTCGTCTCAGCCAATCCCTGGGTGAGTTTCACCAG
TTTTGATTTAAACGTGGCCAATATGGACAACTTCTTCGCCCCCGTTTTCACCATGGGCAAATATTATACG
CAAGGCGACAAGGTGCTGATGCCGCTGGCGATTCAGGTTCATCATGCCGTTTGTGATGGCTTCCATGTCG
GCAGAATGCTTAATGAATTACAACAGTACTGCGATGAGTGGCAGGGCGGGGCGTAATTTGATATCGAGCT
CGCTTGGACTCCTGTTGATAGATCCAGTAATGACCTCAGAACTCCATCTGGATTTGTTCAGAACGCTCGG
TTGCCGCCGGGCGTTTTTTATTGGTGAGAATCCAAGCCTCCGATCAACGTCTCATTTTCGCCAAAAGTTG
GCCCAGGGCTTCCCGGTATCAACAGGGACACCAGGATTTATTTATTCTGCGAAGTGATCTTCCGTCACAG
GTATTTATTCGGCGCAAAGTGCGTCGGGTGATGCTGCCAACTTACTGATTTAGTGTATGATGGTGTTTTT
GAGGTGCTCCAGTGGCTTCTGTTTCTATCAGCTGTCCCTCATGTTCAGCTACTGACGGGGTGGTGCGTAA
CGGCAAAAGCACCGCCGGACATCAGCGCTAGCGGAGTGTATACTGGCTTACTATGTTGGCACTGATGAGG
GTGTCAGTGAAGTGCTTCATGTGGCAGGAGAAAAAAGGCTGCACCGGTGCGTCAGCAGAATATGTGATAC
AGGATATATTCCGCTTCCTCGCTCACTGACTCGCTACGCTCGGTCGTTCGACTGCGGCGAGCGGAAATGG
CTTACGAACGGGGCGGAGATTTCCTGGAAGATGCCAGGAAGATAATTAACAGGGAAGTGAGAGGGCCGCG
GCAAAGCCGTTTTTCCATAGGCTCCGCCCCCCTGACAAGCATCACGAAATCTGACGCTCAAATCAGTGGT
GGCGAAACCCGACAGGACTATAAAGATACCAGGCGTTTCCCCCTGGCGGCTCCCTCGTGCGCTCTCCTGT
TCCTGCCTTTCGGTTTACCGGTGTCATTCCGCTGTTATGGCCGCGTTTGTCTCATTCCACGCCTGACACT
CAGTTCCGGGTAGGCAGTTCGCTCCAAGCTGGACTGTATGCACGAACCCCCCGTTCAGTCCGACCGCTGC
GCCTTATCCGGTAACTATCGTCTTGAGTCCAACCCGGAAAGACATGCAAAAGCACCACTGGCAGCAGCCA
CTGGTAATTGATTTAGAGGAGTTAGTCTTGAAGTCATGCGCCGGTTAAGGCTAAACTGAAAGGACAAGTT
TTGGTGACTGTGCTCCTCCAAGCCAGTTACCTCGGTTCAAAGAGTTGGTAGCTCAGAGAACCTTCGAAAA
ACCGCCCTGCAAGGCGGTTTTTTCGTTTTCAGAGCAAGAGATTACGCGCAGACCAAAACGATCTCAAGAA
GATCATCTTATTAATCAGATAAAATATTTCTAGATTTCAGTGCAATTTATCTCTTCAAATGTAGCACCTG
AAGTCAGCCCCATACGATATAAGTTGTAATTATCATGTTTGACAGCTTATCATCGATAAGCTTCCGATGG
CGCGCCGAGAGGCTTTACACTTTATGCTTCCGGCT
Features (pLannotate 1.2.2; 13 found; start..end, strand, type, name):
     16..50      +  promoter       J23119(SpeI) promoter: bacterial promoter (Registry of Standard Biological Parts BBa J23119) modified to end with an SpeI site
     51..133     +  ncRNA          ZMP-ZTP (fragment): Accession: RF01750 - ZMP/ZTP riboswitch
    198..911     +  CDS            Superfolder GFP: Superfolder GFP is a basic (constitutively fluorescent) green fluorescent protein published in 2005, derived from Aequorea victoria. It is reported to be a very rapidly-maturing weak dimer.
    947..1018    +  terminator     rrnB T1 terminator: transcription terminator T1 from the E. coli rrnB gene
   1034..1061    +  terminator     T7Te terminator: phage T7 early transcription terminator
   1119..1216    +  promoter       cat promoter: promoter of the E. coli cat gene encoding chloramphenicol acetyltransferase
   1217..1876    +  CDS            CmR: chloramphenicol acetyltransferase; cat; confers resistance to chloramphenicol
   1897..1991    +  terminator     lambda t0 terminator: transcription terminator from phage lambda
   2127..2270    +  mobile_element IS1 (fragment): prokaryotic transposable element IS1
   2389..2444    -  rep_origin     RSF ori (fragment): Plasmids containing the RSF 1030 origin of replication can be propagated in E. coli cells that contain additional plasmids with compatible origins.
   2532..3077    -  rep_origin     p15A ori: Plasmids containing the medium-copy-number p15A origin of replication can be propagated in E. coli cells that contain a second plasmid with the ColE1 origin.
   3189..3213    +  promoter       tet promoter (fragment): E. coli promoter for tetracycline efflux protein gene
   3234..3255    +  promoter       lac UV5 promoter (fragment): E. coli lac promoter with an "up" mutation
