[The description below was written by a language model from this plasmid's Addgene catalogue record and pLannotate feature annotations shown in this document.]
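Description:
pJBL7346 is a small (about 3.3 kb) bacterial reporter plasmid built on a p15A backbone and propagated in E. coli under chloramphenicol selection. The p15A origin keeps the plasmid at a low-to-medium copy number and makes it compatible with ColE1-type plasmids. Resistance comes from a chloramphenicol acetyltransferase gene driven by its native cat promoter and followed by the lambda t0 terminator. The annotation also picks up short fragments matching IS1, the RSF origin, and the tet and lac UV5 promoters. These partial hits are most likely backbone remnants or sequence similarities rather than functional parts.

The payload is a single reporter cassette. The strong constitutive synthetic promoter J23119 (the variant ending in an SpeI site) transcribes directly into a ZMP/ZTP-class riboswitch element, annotated as a fragment of the family model, which sits in the leader upstream of a superfolder GFP coding sequence. The cassette is closed by tandem rrnB T1 and T7Te terminators. According to the record, the leader is a synthetic transcriptional variant of the Pca rhtB ZTP riboswitch. In a transcriptional design of this kind, ligand binding to the aptamer during RNA synthesis determines whether an intrinsic terminator forms or the polymerase reads through into sfGFP, so fluorescence reports the regulatory decision. The record does not detail the specific sequence changes that define this variant, nor does it spell out the organism abbreviated "Pca".

The plasmid serves as an in vivo fluorescence readout of riboswitch activity, deposited with work on how RNA folding kinetics influence riboswitch sensitivity in cells. It is likely one of a series of variants compared for ligand response.
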