Addgene plasmid #217370: pJBL7346
Purpose: sfGFP reporter for synthetic transcriptional variant of Pca rhtB ZTP riboswitch
Depositing lab: Julius Lucks. Depositing organization: Northwestern University. Publication: RNA folding kinetics control riboswitch sensitivity in vivo. Bushhouse DZ, Fu J, Lucks JB. bioRxiv 2024.03.29.587317 10.1101/2024.03.29.587317.
Backbone
  Vector backbone: p15A
Growth in bacteria
  Bacterial resistance: Chloramphenicol, 25 μg/mL
  Growth temperature: 37°C
  Growth strain: DH5alpha
  Copy number: Low Copy
Gene/Insert
  Gene/Insert name: Pca rhtB synthetic transcriptional riboswitch sfGFP reporter
Terms and licenses: Academic/Nonprofit Terms; Industry Terms: Not Available to Industry
Depositor comments: Please visit https://doi.org/10.1101/2024.03.29.587317 for bioRxiv preprint.
How to cite: pJBL7346 was a gift from Julius Lucks (Addgene plasmid # 217370 ; http://n2t.net/addgene:217370 ; RRID:Addgene_217370)
